>Addgene plasmid #144570 | TFORF3094 | addgene full sequence | sequence record 404270 | Addgene NGS Result
TTAATGTAGTCTTATGCAATACTCTTGTAGTCTTGCAACATGGTAACGATGAGTTAGCAACATGCCTTAC
AAGGAGAGAAAAAGCACCGTGCATGCCGATTGGTGGAAGTAAGGTGGTACGATCGTGCCTTATTAGGAAG
GCAACAGACGGGTCTGACATGGATTGGACGAACCACTGAATTGCCGCATTGCAGAGATATTGTATTTAAG
TGCCTAGCTCGATACATAAACGGGTCTCTCTGGTTAGACCAGATCTGAGCCTGGGAGCTCTCTGGCTAAC
TAGGGAACCCACTGCTTAAGCCTCAATAAAGCTTGCCTTGAGTGCTTCAAGTAGTGTGTGCCCGTCTGTT
GTGTGACTCTGGTAACTAGAGATCCCTCAGACCCTTTTAGTCAGTGTGGAAAATCTCTAGCAGTGGCGCC
CGAACAGGGACTTGAAAGCGAAAGGGAAACCAGAGGAGCTCTCTCGACGCAGGACTCGGCTTGCTGAAGC
GCGCACGGCAAGAGGCGAGGGGCGGCGACTGGTGAGTACGCCAAAAATTTTGACTAGCGGAGGCTAGAAG
GAGAGAGATGGGTGCGAGAGCGTCAGTATTAAGCGGGGGAGAATTAGATCGCGATGGGAAAAAATTCGGT
TAAGGCCAGGGGGAAAGAAAAAATATAAATTAAAACATATAGTATGGGCAAGCAGGGAGCTAGAACGATT
CGCAGTTAATCCTGGCCTGTTAGAAACATCAGAAGGCTGTAGACAAATACTGGGACAGCTACAACCATCC
CTTCAGACAGGATCAGAAGAACTTAGATCATTATATAATACAGTAGCAACCCTCTATTGTGTGCATCAAA
GGATAGAGATAAAAGACACCAAGGAAGCTTTAGACAAGATAGAGGAAGAGCAAAACAAAAGTAAGACCAC
CGCACAGCAAGCGGCCGCTGATCTTCAGACCTGGAGGAGGAGATATGAGGGACAATTGGAGAAGTGAATT
ATATAAATATAAAGTAGTAAAAATTGAACCATTAGGAGTAGCACCCACCAAGGCAAAGAGAAGAGTGGTG
CAGAGAGAAAAAAGAGCAGTGGGAATAGGAGCTTTGTTCCTTGGGTTCTTGGGAGCAGCAGGAAGCACTA
TGGGCGCAGCGTCAATGACGCTGACGGTACAGGCCAGACAATTATTGTCTGGTATAGTGCAGCAGCAGAA
CAATTTGCTGAGGGCTATTGAGGCGCAACAGCATCTGTTGCAACTCACAGTCTGGGGCATCAAGCAGCTC
CAGGCAAGAATCCTGGCTGTGGAAAGATACCTAAAGGATCAACAGCTCCTGGGGATTTGGGGTTGCTCTG
GAAAACTCATTTGCACCACTGCTGTGCCTTGGAATGCTAGTTGGAGTAATAAATCTCTGGAACAGATTTG
GAATCACACGACCTGGATGGAGTGGGACAGAGAAATTAACAATTACACAAGCTTAATACACTCCTTAATT
GAAGAATCGCAAAACCAGCAAGAAAAGAATGAACAAGAATTATTGGAATTAGATAAATGGGCAAGTTTGT
GGAATTGGTTTAACATAACAAATTGGCTGTGGTATATAAAATTATTCATAATGATAGTAGGAGGCTTGGT
AGGTTTAAGAATAGTTTTTGCTGTACTTTCTATAGTGAATAGAGTTAGGCAGGGATATTCACCATTATCG
TTTCAGACCCACCTCCCAACCCCGAGGGGACCCATGCATTGCATCTCAATTAGTCAGCAACCAGGTGTGG
AAAGTCCCCAGGCTCCCCAGCAGGCAGAAGTATGCAAAGCATGCGTCTCAATTAGTCAGCAACCATAGTC
CCGCCCCTAACTCCGCCCATCCCGCCCCTAACTCCGCCCAGTTCCGCCCATTCTCCGCCCCATGGCTGAC
TAATTTTTTTTATTTATGCAGAGGCCGAGGCCGCCTCGGCCTCTGAGCTATTCCAGAAGTAGTGAGGAGG
CTTTTTTGGAGGCCTAGGCTTTTGCAAAAAGCTTTCTAGAGGTACCACCGGAGCTTACCATGACCGAGTA
CAAGCCCACGGTGCGCCTCGCCACCCGCGACGACGTCCCCAGGGCCGTACGCACCCTCGCCGCCGCGTTC
GCCGACTACCCCGCCACGCGCCACACCGTCGATCCGGACCGCCACATCGAGCGGGTCACCGAGCTGCAAG
AACTCTTCCTCACGCGCGTCGGGCTCGACATCGGCAAGGTGTGGGTCGCGGACGACGGCGCCGCCGTGGC
GGTCTGGACCACGCCGGAGAGCGTCGAAGCGGGGGCGGTGTTCGCCGAGATCGGCCCGCGCATGGCCGAG
TTGAGCGGTTCCCGGCTGGCCGCGCAGCAACAGATGGAAGGCCTCCTGGCGCCGCACCGGCCCAAGGAGC
CCGCGTGGTTCCTGGCCACCGTCGGCGTCTCGCCCGACCACCAGGGCAAGGGTCTGGGCAGCGCCGTCGT
GCTCCCCGGAGTGGAGGCGGCCGAGCGCGCCGGGGTGCCCGCCTTCCTGGAGACCTCCGCGCCCCGCAAC
CTCCCCTTCTACGAGCGGCTCGGCTTCACCGTCACCGCCGACGTCGAGGTGCCCGAAGGACCGCGCACCT
GGTGCATGACCCGCAAGCCCGGTGCCAGTTAACGAATTCTAGATCTTGAGACAAATGGCAGTATTCATCC
ACAATTTTAAAAGAAAAGGGGGGATTGGGGGGTACAGTGCAGGGGAAAGAATAGTAGACATAATAGCAAC
AGACATACAAACTAAAGAATTACAAAAACAAATTACAAAAATTCAAAATTTTCGGGTTTATTACAGGGAC
AGCAGAGATCCACTTTGGCGCCGGCTCGAGGCCTGCAGGTGCAAAGATGGATAAAGTTTTAAACAGAGAG
GAATCTTTGCAGCTAATGGACCTTCTAGGTCTTGAAAGGAGTGGGAATTGGCTCCGGTGCCCGTCAGTGG
GCAGAGCGCACATCGCCCACAGTCCCCGAGAAGTTGGGGGGAGGGGTCGGCAATTGAACCGGTGCCTAGA
GAAGGTGGCGCGGGGTAAACTGGGAAAGTGATGTCGTGTACTGGCTCCGCCTTTTTCCCGAGGGTGGGGG
AGAACCGTATATAAGTGCAGTAGTCGCCGTGAACGTTCTTTTTCGCAACGGGTTTGCCGCCAGAACACAG
GTAAGTGCCGTGTGTGGTTCCCGCGGGCCTGGCCTCTTTACGGGTTATGGCCCTTGCGTGCCTTGAATTA
CTTCCACCTGGCTGCAGTACGTGATTCTTGATCCCGAGCTTCGGGTTGGAAGTGGGTGGGAGAGTTCGAG
GCCTTGCGCTTAAGGAGCCCCTTCGCCTCGTGCTTGAGTTGAGGCCTGGCCTGGGCGCTGGGGCCGCCGC
GTGCGAATCTGGTGGCACCTTCGCGCCTGTCTCGCTGCTTTCGATAAGTCTCTAGCCATTTAAAATTTTT
GATGACCTGCTGCGACGCTTTTTTTCTGGCAAGATAGTCTTGTAAATGCGGGCCAAGATCTGCACACTGG
TATTTCGGTTTTTGGGGCCGCGGGCGGCGACGGGGCCCGTGCGTCCCAGCGCACATGTTCGGCGAGGCGG
GGCCTGCGAGCGCGGCCACCGAGAATCGGACGGGGGTAGTCTCAAGCTGGCCGGCCTGCTCTGGTGCCTG
GCCTCGCGCCGCCGTGTATCGCCCCGCCCTGGGCGGCAAGGCTGGCCCGGTCGGCACCAGTTGCGTGAGC
GGAAAGATGGCCGCTTCCCGGCCCTGCTGCAGGGAGCTCAAAATGGAGGACGCGGCGCTCGGGAGAGCGG
GCGGGTGAGTCACCCACACAAAGGAAAAGGGCCTTTCCGTCCTCAGCCGTCGCTTCATGTGACTCCACGG
AGTACCGGGCGCCGTCCAGGCACCTCGATTAGTTCTCGAGCTTTTGGAGTACGTCGTCTTTAGGTTGGGG
GGAGGGGTTTTATGCGATGGAGTTTCCCCACACTGAGTGGGTGGAGACTGAAGTTAGGCCAGCTTGGCAC
TTGATGTAATTCTCCTTGGAATTTGCCCTTTTTGAGTTTGGATCTTGGTTCATTCTCAAGCCTCAGACAG
TGGTTCAAAGTTTTTTTCTTCCATTTCAGGTGTCGTGAGGCTAGCATCGATTGATCAACAAGTTTGTACA
AAAAAGTTGGCACCATGTACCAACCAGAAGACGACAACAACAGTGACGTGACCAGTGACGACGACATGAC
CCGGAACAGAAGAGAGTCCTCACCACCTCACTCAGTCCATTCTTTCAGTGGTGACCGGGACTGGGACCGG
AGGGGCAGAAGCAGAGACATGGAGCCACGAGACCGCTGGTCCCACACCAGGAACCCAAGAAGCAGGATGC
CTCCGCGGGATCTTTCCCTTCCTGTGGTGGCGAAAACAAGCTTTGAAATGGACAGAGAGGACGACAGGGA
CTCCAGGGCTTATGAGTCCCGATCTCAGGATGCTGAATCATACCAAAATGTGGTGGACCTCGCTGAGGAC
AGGAAACCTCACAACACAATCCAGGACAACATGGAAAACTACAGGAAGCTGCTCTCCCTCGGTTTCCTTG
CTCAGGACTCTGTCCCTGCAGAAAAGAGGAACACAGAGATGTTAGACAATCTGCCATCTGCTGGGTCCCA
GTTCCCGGACTTCAAACACTTAGGAACATTTCTGGTGTTTGAGGAGTTGGTGACCTTCGAGGATGTGCTT
GTGGACTTCAGCCCAGAGGAACTTAGCTCCCTTAGTGCTGCTCAGAGAAACCTCTACAGGGAGGTGATGC
TGGAGAATTACCGGAACCTGGTCTCCCTGGGGCACCAGTTCTCTAAACCTGACATTATCTCACGCCTGGA
AGAGGAGGAATCATATGCAATGGAGACAGACAGCAGACATACAGTGATTTGTCAAGGAGAGTCTCATGAT
GATCCATTGGAACCACACCAGGGCAACCAAGAGAAACTTTTGACTCCTATAACAATGAATGACCCCAAGA
CCCTCACTCCGGAAAGAAGCTATGGCAGTGATGAATTTGAGAGAAGCTCTAATCTTAGTAAACAATCAAA
GGATCCTCTAGGAAAGGATCCCCAGGAAGGCACTGCTCCTGGAATATGTACGAGTCCCCAGTCAGCATCC
CAAGAGAACAAACACAACAGATGTGAATTTTGCAAACGAACCTTTAGTACGCAAGTAGCCCTTAGGAGAC
ACGAACGGATCCATACTGGGAAGAAACCCTATGAATGTAAACAGTGTGCTGAAGCCTTCTATCTCATGCC
ACACCTCAACAGACATCAGAAGACCCATTCTGGTAGGAAGACTTCTGGCTGCAATGAAGGTAGAAAGCCT
TCCGTCCAGTGTGCGAATCTCTGTGAACGTGTAAGAATTCACAGTCAGGAGGACTACTTTGAATGTTTTC
AGTGCGGCAAAGCTTTTCTCCAGAATGTGCATCTTCTTCAACATCTCAAAGCCCATGAGGCAGCAAGAGT
CCTTCCTCCTGGGTTGTCCCACAGCAAGACATACTTAATTCGTTATCAGCGGAAACATGACTACGTTGGA
GAGAGAGCCTGCCAGTGTTGTGACTGTGGCAGAGTCTTCAGTCGGAATTCATATCTCATTCAGCATTATA
GAACTCACACTCAAGAGAGGCCTTACCAGTGTCAGCTATGTGGGAAATGTTTCGGCCGACCCTCATACCT
CACTCAACATTATCAACTCCATTCTCAAGAGAAAACTGTTGAGTGCGATCACTGTTTGCCAACTTTCTTG
TACAAAGTGGTTGATATCGGTAAGCCTATCCCTAACCCTCTCCTCGGTCTCGATTCTACGTAGTAATGAA
CTAGTCCGTAACTTGAAAGTATTTCGATTTCTTGGCTTTATATATCTTGTGGAAAGGACGATAGGACTAC
TAAACCGGAAATGATACGCGTTAAGTCGACAATCAACCTCTGGATTACAAAATTTGTGAAAGATTGACTG
GTATTCTTAACTATGTTGCTCCTTTTACGCTATGTGGATACGCTGCTTTAATGCCTTTGTATCATGCTAT
TGCTTCCCGTATGGCTTTCATTTTCTCCTCCTTGTATAAATCCTGGTTGCTGTCTCTTTATGAGGAGTTG
TGGCCCGTTGTCAGGCAACGTGGCGTGGTGTGCACTGTGTTTGCTGACGCAACCCCCACTGGTTGGGGCA
TTGCCACCACCTGTCAGCTCCTTTCCGGGACTTTCGCTTTCCCCCTCCCTATTGCCACGGCGGAACTCAT
CGCCGCCTGCCTTGCCCGCTGCTGGACAGGGGCTCGGCTGTTGGGCACTGACAATTCCGTGGTGTTGTCG
GGGAAATCATCGTCCTTTCCTTGGCTGCTCGCCTGTGTTGCCACCTGGATTCTGCGCGGGACGTCCTTCT
GCTACGTCCCTTCGGCCCTCAATCCAGCGGACCTTCCTTCCCGCGGCCTGCTGCCGGCTCTGCGGCCTCT
TCCGCGTCTTCGCCTTCGCCCTCAGACGAGTCGGATCTCCCTTTGGGCCGCCTCCCCGCGTCGACTTTAA
GACCAATGACTTACAAGGCAGCTGTAGATCTTAGCCACTTTTTAAAAGAAAAGGGGGGACTGGAAGGGCT
AATTCACTCCCAACGAAGACAAGATCTGCTTTTTGCTTGTACTGGGTCTCTCTGGTTAGACCAGATCTGA
GCCTGGGAGCTCTCTGGCTAACTAGGGAACCCACTGCTTAAGCCTCAATAAAGCTTGCCTTGAGTGCTTC
AAGTAGTGTGTGCCCGTCTGTTGTGTGACTCTGGTAACTAGAGATCCCTCAGACCCTTTTAGTCAGTGTG
GAAAATCTCTAGCAGTACGTATAGTAGTTCATGTCATCTTATTATTCAGTATTTATAACTTGCAAAGAAA
TGAATATCAGAGAGTGAGAGGAACTTGTTTATTGCAGCTTATAATGGTTACAAATAAAGCAATAGCATCA
CAAATTTCACAAATAAAGCATTTTTTTCACTGCATTCTAGTTGTGGTTTGTCCAAACTCATCAATGTATC
TTATCATGTCTGGCTCTAGCTATCCCGCCCCTAACTCCGCCCATCCCGCCCCTAACTCCGCCCAGTTCCG
CCCATTCTCCGCCCCATGGCTGACTAATTTTTTTTATTTATGCAGAGGCCGAGGCCGCCTCGGCCTCTGA
GCTATTCCAGAAGTAGTGAGGAGGCTTTTTTGGAGGCCTAGGGACGTACCCAATTCGCCCTATAGTGAGT
CGTATTACGCGCGCTCACTGGCCGTCGTTTTACAACGTCGTGACTGGGAAAACCCTGGCGTTACCCAACT
TAATCGCCTTGCAGCACATCCCCCTTTCGCCAGCTGGCGTAATAGCGAAGAGGCCCGCACCGATCGCCCT
TCCCAACAGTTGCGCAGCCTGAATGGCGAATGGG
[124 nt withheld, positions 7385-7508]
C
[91 nt withheld, positions 7510-7600]
A
[49 nt withheld, positions 7602-7650]
CCTTTGACGTTGGAGTCCACGTTCTTT
[37 nt withheld, positions 7678-7714]
ACCCTATCTCGGTCTATTCTTTTGATTTATAAGGGATTTTGCCGATTTCGGCCTATTGGTTAAAAAATGA
GCTGATTTAACAAAAATTTAACGCGAATTTTAACAAAATATTAACGCTTACAATTTAGGTGGCACTTTTC
GGGGAAATGTGCGCGGAACCCCTATTTGTTTATTTTTCTAAATACATTCAAATATGTATCCGCTCATGAG
ACAATAACCCTGATAAATGCTTCAATAATATTGAAAAAGGAAGAGTATGAGTATTCAACATTTCCGTGTC
GCCCTTATTCCCTTTTTTGCGGCATTTTGCCTTCCTGTTTTTGCTCACCCAGAAACGCTGGTGAAAGTAA
AAGATGCTGAAGATCAGTTGGGTGCACGAGTGGGTTACATCGAACTGGATCTCAACAGCGGTAAGATCCT
TGAGAGTTTTCGCCCCGAAGAACGTTTTCCAATGATGAGCACTTTTAAAGTTCTGCTATGTGGCGCGGTA
TTATCCCGTATTGACGCCGGGCAAGAGCAACTCGGTCGCCGCATACACTATTCTCAGAATGACTTGGTTG
AGTACTCACCAGTCACAGAAAAGCATCTTACGGATGGCATGACAGTAAGAGAATTATGCAGTGCTGCCAT
AACCATGAGTGATAACACTGCGGCCAACTTACTTCTGACAACGATCGGAGGACCGAAGGAGCTAACCGCT
TTTTTGCACAACATGGGGGATCATGTAACTCGCCTTGATCGTTGGGAACCGGAGCTGAATGAAGCCATAC
CAAACGACGAGCGTGACACCACGATGCCTGTAGCAATGGCAACAACGTTGCGCAAACTATTAACTGGCGA
ACTACTTACTCTAGCTTCCCGGCAACAATTAATAGACTGGATGGAGGCGGATAAAGTTGCAGGACCACTT
CTGCGCTCGGCCCTTCCGGCTGGCTGGTTTATTGCTGATAAATCTGGAGCCGGTGAGCGTGGGTCTCGCG
GTATCATTGCAGCACTGGGGCCAGATGGTAAGCCCTCCCGTATCGTAGTTATCTACACGACGGGGAGTCA
GGCAACTATGGATGAACGAAATAGACAGATCGCTGAGATAGGTGCCTCACTGATTAAGCATTGGTAACTG
TCAGACCAAGTTTACTCATATATACTTTAGATTGATTTAAAACTTCATTTTTAATTTAAAAGGATCTAGG
TGAAGATCCTTTTTGATAATCTCATGACCAAAATCCCTTAACGTGAGTTTTCGTTCCACTGAGCGTCAGA
CCCCGTAGAAAAGATCAAAGGATCTTCTTGAGATCCTTTTTTTCTGCGCGTAATCTGCTGCTTGCAAACA
AAAAAACCACCGCTACCAGCGGTGGTTTGTTTGCCGGATCAAGAGCTACCAACTCTTTTTCCGAAGGTAA
CTGGCTTCAGCAGAGCGCAGATACCAAATACTGTTCTTCTAGTGTAGCCGTAGTTAGGCCACCACTTCAA
GAACTCTGTAGCACCGCCTACATACCTCGCTCTGCTAATCCTGTTACCAGTGGCTGCTGCCAGTGGCGAT
AAGTCGTGTCTTACCGGGTTGGACTCAAGACGATAGTTACCGGATAAGGCGCAGCGGTCGGGCTGAACGG
GGGGTTCGTGCACACAGCCCAGCTTGGAGCGAACGACCTACACCGAACTGAGATACCTACAGCGTGAGCT
ATGAGAAAGCGCCACGCTTCCCGAAGGGAGAAAGGCGGACAGGTATCCGGTAAGCGGCAGGGTCGGAACA
GGAGAGCGCACGAGGGAGCTTCCAGGGGGAAACGCCTGGTATCTTTATAGTCCTGTCGGGTTTCGCCACC
TCTGACTTGAGCGTCGATTTTTGTGATGCTCGTCAGGGGGGCGGAGCCTATGGAAAAACGCCAGCAACGC
GGCCTTTTTACGGTTCCTGGCCTTTTGCTGGCCTTTTGCTCACATGTTCTTTCCTGCGTTATCCCCTGAT
TCTGTGGATAACCGTATTACCGCCTTTGAGTGAGCTGATACCGCTCGCCGCAGCCGAACGACCGAGCGCA
GCGAGTCAGTGAGCGAGGAAGCGGAAGAGCGCCCAATACGCAAACCGCCTCTCCCCGCGCGTTGGCCGAT
TCATTAATGCAGCTGGCACGACAGGTTTCCCGACTGGAAAGCGGGCAGTGAGCGCAACGCAATTAATGTG
AGTTAGCTCACTCATTAGGCACCCCAGGCTTTACACTTTATGCTTCCGGCTCGTATGTTGTGTGGAATTG
TGAGCGGATAACAATTTCACACAGGAAACAGCTATGACCATGATTACGCCAAGCGCGCAATTAACCCTCA
CTAAAGGGAACAAAAGCTGGAGCTGCAAGC
Features (pLannotate 1.2.2; 34 found; start..end, strand, type, name):
      5..231     +  promoter       RSV promoter: Rous sarcoma virus enhancer/promoter
    232..412     +  LTR            5' LTR (truncated): truncated 5' long terminal repeat (LTR) from HIV-1
    459..584     +  misc_feature   HIV-1 Ψ: packaging signal of human immunodeficiency virus type 1
    568..931     +  CDS            HIV-1 gag (fragment): gag protein from human immunodeficiency virus 1; gag
   1077..1310    +  misc_feature   RRE: The Rev response element (RRE) of HIV-1 allows for Rev-dependent mRNA export from the nucleus to the cytoplasm.
   1687..1713    +  CDS            Rev (fragment): human immunodeficiency virus 1 (HIV-1) Rev protein; rev; enhances nuclear export of unspliced and incompletely spliced viral mRNAs
   1720..1743    +  promoter       SV40 promoter (fragment): SV40 early promoter
   1744..1815    +  promoter       SV40 promoter (fragment): SV40 enhancer and early promoter
   1839..1974    +  rep_origin     SV40 ori: SV40 origin of replication
   2020..2616    +  CDS            PuroR (fragment): puromycin N-acetyltransferase; pac from Streptomyces; confers resistance to puromycin
   2665..2782    +  misc_feature   cPPT/CTS: central polypurine tract and central termination sequence of HIV-1
   2847..2913    +  CDS            small t antigen (fragment): SV40 (simian virus 40) small t antigen
   2920..4098    +  promoter       EF-1α promoter: strong constitutive promoter for human elongation factor EF-1α
   4119..4136    +  protein_bind   attB1 (fragment): mutant version of attB; core recombination site for the Gateway® BP reaction BP Clonase™
   4145..5617    +  CDS            ZIM2 (fragment): ZIM2_HUMAN - Also known as ZNF656. Experimental evidence at protein level: Swiss-Prot protein existence level 1. May be involved in transcriptional regulation. From Homo sapiens (Human).
   5733..5750    -  protein_bind   attB2 (fragment): mutant version of attB; core recombination site for the Gateway® BP reaction BP Clonase™
   5759..5800    +  CDS            V5 tag: epitope tag from simian virus 5
   5816..5869    +  promoter       U6 promoter (fragment): RNA polymerase III promoter for human U6 snRNA
   5911..6499    +  misc_feature   WPRE: woodchuck hepatitis virus posttranscriptional regulatory element
   6550..6569    +  misc_feature   cPPT/CTS (fragment): central polypurine tract and central termination sequence of HIV-1
   6571..6804    +  LTR            3' LTR (ΔU3): self-inactivating 3' long terminal repeat (LTR) from HIV-1
   6882..7003    +  polyA_signal   SV40 poly(A) signal: SV40 polyadenylation signal
   7043..7178    +  rep_origin     SV40 ori: SV40 origin of replication
   7199..7217    -  promoter       T7 promoter: promoter for bacteriophage T7 RNA polymerase
   7225..7380    +  CDS            lacZα (fragment): LacZα fragment of β-galactosidase; lacZ fragment
   7385..7813    +  rep_origin     f1 ori (sequence partly withheld): f1 bacteriophage origin of replication; arrow indicates direction of (+) strand synthesis
   7866..7970    +  promoter       AmpR promoter: bla
   7971..8831    +  CDS            AmpR: β-lactamase; bla; confers resistance to ampicillin, carbenicillin, and related antibiotics
   9002..9590    +  rep_origin     ori: high-copy-number ColE1/pMB1/pBR322/pUC origin of replication
   9773..9865    +  CDS            lacI (fragment): lac repressor; lacI; The lac repressor binds to the lac operator to inhibit transcription in E. coli. This inhibition can be relieved by adding lactose or isopropyl-β-D-thiogalactopyranoside (IPTG).
   9878..9899    +  protein_bind   CAP binding site: CAP binding activates transcription in the presence of cAMP. E. coli catabolite activator protein
   9914..9944    +  promoter       lac promoter: promoter for the E. coli lac operon
   9952..9968    +  protein_bind   lac operator: The lac repressor binds to the lac operator to inhibit transcription in E. coli. This inhibition can be relieved by adding lactose or isopropyl-β-D-thiogalactopyranoside (IPTG). lac repressor encoded by lacI
  10013..10031   +  promoter       T3 promoter: promoter for bacteriophage T3 RNA polymerase
