[The description below was written by a language model from this plasmid's Addgene catalogue record and pLannotate feature annotations shown in this document.]
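Description:
TFORF3094 is a lentiviral mammalian expression plasmid built on the pLX_TRC317 backbone, carrying the human transcription factor gene ZIM2 (also known as ZNF656) as one member of a barcoded transcription factor ORF collection. In bacteria it is maintained through a high-copy ColE1/pUC-type origin and ampicillin resistance (AmpR); an f1 origin and remnants of a lac/lacZα cloning region flanked by T3 and T7 promoters are also present in the backbone. The depositor notes that the plasmid can recombine during propagation, a common issue with repeat-containing lentiviral vectors.

The transfer cassette has a third-generation, self-inactivating layout. An RSV promoter drives a truncated HIV-1 5' LTR, followed by the Ψ packaging signal with a partial gag sequence, the RRE for Rev-dependent export of the genomic RNA, a cPPT/CTS element, and a ΔU3 3' LTR with a downstream SV40 polyadenylation signal. Within the provirus, an SV40 promoter drives the puromycin N-acetyltransferase gene so that transduced cells can be selected. A separate EF-1α promoter gives strong constitutive expression of the ZIM2 ORF. The ORF was inserted by Gateway cloning and sits between attB1 and attB2 sites, reading through into a C-terminal V5 epitope tag for detection. A WPRE downstream enhances transcript expression. The record states that each construct in the collection carries a unique 24-bp barcode, although the feature table does not annotate its position. The barcode allows the overexpressed factor to be identified in pooled screens, and the associated work concerns transcription factor-directed differentiation.
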