Addgene plasmid #144570: TFORF3094
Purpose: Lentiviral vector for overexpressing transcription factor ORFs with unique 24-bp barcodes. Barcodes facilitate identification of transcription factors in pooled screens.
Depositing lab: Feng Zhang. Depositing organization: Broad Institute. Publication: A transcription factor atlas of directed differentiation. Joung J, Ma S, Tay T, Geiger-Schuller KR, Kirchgatterer PC, Verdine VK, Guo B, Arias-Garcia MA, Allen WE, Singh A, Kuksenko O, Abudayyeh OO, Gootenberg JS, Fu Z, Macrae RK, Buenrostro JD, Regev A, Zhang F. Cell. 2023 Jan 5;186(1):209-229.e26. doi: 10.1016/j.cell.2022.11.026. PubMed 36608654.
Backbone
  Vector backbone: pLX_TRC317
  Backbone manufacturer: Broad Institute Genetic Perturbation Platform
  Backbone size w/o insert (bp): 8264
  Vector type: Mammalian Expression, Lentiviral
  Selectable markers: Puromycin
Growth in bacteria
  Bacterial resistance: Ampicillin, 100 μg/mL
  Growth temperature: 37°C
  Growth strain: NEB Stable
  Copy number: High Copy
Gene/Insert
  Gene/Insert name: ZIM2
  Species: H. sapiens (human)
  Insert size (bp): 1790
  Entrez Gene: ZIM2 (a.k.a. ZNF656)
  Promoter: EF1a
  Tag / fusion protein: V5 (C terminal on insert)
  Cloning method: Gateway Cloning
  Sequencing primers: 5′ GGGTGGAGACTGAAGTTAGGCCAG; 3′ CACATAGCGTAAAAGGAGCAACATAG
Resource information
  A portion of this plasmid was derived from a plasmid made by: Broad Institute Genetic Perturbation Platform
Terms and licenses: Academic/Nonprofit Terms; Industry Terms: Not Available to Industry
Depositor comments: NM_015363.4 Please test multiple small colonies in case of plasmid recombination. To make this collection available in a timely manner, a portion of this collection was not fully sequenced by Addgene. If an Addgene verified full plasmid sequence is not available, please contact us prior to placing an order to request the full sequence.
How to cite: TFORF3094 was a gift from Feng Zhang (Addgene plasmid # 144570 ; http://n2t.net/addgene:144570 ; RRID:Addgene_144570)
