>Addgene plasmid #144570 | TFORF3094 | depositor partial sequence | sequence record 285825 | Insert
ATCGATTGATCAACAAGTTTGTACAAAAAAGTTGGCACCATGTACCAACCAGAAGACGACAACAACAGTG
ACGTGACCAGTGACGACGACATGACCCGGAACAGAAGAGAGTCCTCACCACCTCACTCAGTCCATTCTTT
CAGTGGTGACCGGGACTGGGACCGGAGGGGCAGAAGCAGAGACATGGAGCCACGAGACCGCTGGTCCCAC
ACCAGGAACCCAAGAAGCAGGATGCCTCCGCGGGATCTTTCCCTTCCTGTGGTGGCGAAAACAAGCTTTG
AAATGGACAGAGAGGACGACAGGGACTCCAGGGCTTATGAGTCCCGATCTCAGGATGCTGAATCATACCA
AAATGTGGTGGACCTCGCTGAGGACAGGAAACCTCACAACACAATCCAGGACAACATGGAAAACTACAGG
AAGCTGCTCTCCCTCGGTTTCCTTGCTCAGGACTCTGTCCCTGCAGAAAAGAGGAACACAGAGATGTTAG
ACAATCTGCCATCTGCTGGGTCCCAGTTCCCGGACTTCAAACACTTAGGAACATTTCTGGTGTTTGAGGA
GTTGGTGACCTTCGAGGATGTGCTTGTGGACTTCAGCCCAGAGGAACTTAGCTCCCTTAGTGCTGCTCAG
AGAAACCTCTACAGGGAGGTGATGCTGGAGAATTACCGGAACCTGGTCTCCCTGGGGCACCAGTTCTCTA
AACCTGACATTATCTCACGCCTGGAAGAGGAGGAATCATATGCAATGGAGACAGACAGCAGACATACAGT
GATTTGTCAAGGAGAGTCTCATGATGATCCATTGGAACCACACCAGGGCAACCAAGAGAAACTTTTGACT
CCTATAACAATGAATGACCCCAAGACCCTCACTCCGGAAAGAAGCTATGGCAGTGATGAATTTGAGAGAA
GCTCTAATCTTAGTAAACAATCAAAGGATCCTCTAGGAAAGGATCCCCAGGAAGGCACTGCTCCTGGAAT
ATGTACGAGTCCCCAGTCAGCATCCCAAGAGAACAAACACAACAGATGTGAATTTTGCAAACGAACCTTT
AGTACGCAAGTAGCCCTTAGGAGACACGAACGGATCCATACTGGGAAGAAACCCTATGAATGTAAACAGT
GTGCTGAAGCCTTCTATCTCATGCCACACCTCAACAGACATCAGAAGACCCATTCTGGTAGGAAGACTTC
TGGCTGCAATGAAGGTAGAAAGCCTTCCGTCCAGTGTGCGAATCTCTGTGAACGTGTAAGAATTCACAGT
CAGGAGGACTACTTTGAATGTTTTCAGTGCGGCAAAGCTTTTCTCCAGAATGTGCATCTTCTTCAACATC
TCAAAGCCCATGAGGCAGCAAGAGTCCTTCCTCCTGGGTTGTCCCACAGCAAGACATACTTAATTCGTTA
TCAGCGGAAACATGACTACGTTGGAGAGAGAGCCTGCCAGTGTTGTGACTGTGGCAGAGTCTTCAGTCGG
AATTCATATCTCATTCAGCATTATAGAACTCACACTCAAGAGAGGCCTTACCAGTGTCAGCTATGTGGGA
AATGTTTCGGCCGACCCTCATACCTCACTCAACATTATCAACTCCATTCTCAAGAGAAAACTGTTGAGTG
CGATCACTGTTTGCCAACTTTCTTGTACAAAGTGGTTGATATCGGTAAGCCTATCCCTAACCCTCTCCTC
GGTCTCGATTCTACGTAGTAATGAACTAGTCCGTAACTTGAAAGTATTTCGATTTCTTGGCTTTATATAT
CTTGTGGAAAGGACGATAGGACTACTAAACCGGAAATGAT
