>Addgene plasmid #144570 | TFORF3094 | depositor partial sequence | sequence record 285826 | Barcode
TAGGACTACTAAACCGGAAATGAT
